Addgene plasmid #138346: lentiCRISPR v2-sgMyc_2
Purpose: Express guide RNA 1 for mouse Myc
Depositing lab: Yi Zhang. Depositing organization: Boston Children's Hospital. Publication: Myc and Dnmt1 impede the pluripotent to totipotent state transition in embryonic stem cells. Fu X, Wu X, Djekidel MN, Zhang Y. Nat Cell Biol. 2019 Jul;21(7):835-844. doi: 10.1038/s41556-019-0343-0. Epub 2019 Jun 17. PubMed 31209294.
Backbone
  Vector backbone: lentiCRISPR v2
  Backbone manufacturer: Zhang lab
  Vector type: Mammalian Expression, Lentiviral, CRISPR
  Selectable markers: Puromycin
Growth in bacteria
  Bacterial resistance: Ampicillin, 100 μg/mL
  Growth temperature: 37°C
  Growth strain: NEB Stable
  Copy number: High Copy
Gene/Insert
  Gene/Insert name: cMyc sgRNA (alt name: sgRNA targeting mouse Myc)
  gRNA/shRNA sequence: AGAGGCAAACCCCTGCCAAG
  Species: Synthetic
  Insert size (bp): 20
  Entrez Gene: Myc (a.k.a. Myc2, Niard, Nird, bHLHe39)
  Promoter: U6
  Cloning method: Restriction Enzyme; 5′ cloning site BsmBI (destroyed during cloning); 3′ cloning site BsmBI (destroyed during cloning)
  Sequencing primers: 5′ GAGGGCCTATTTCCCATGATT
Terms and licenses: Academic/Nonprofit Terms; Industry Terms: Not Available to Industry
How to cite: lentiCRISPR v2-sgMyc_2 was a gift from Yi Zhang (Addgene plasmid # 138346 ; http://n2t.net/addgene:138346 ; RRID:Addgene_138346)
