[The description below was written by a language model from this plasmid's Addgene catalogue record and pLannotate feature annotations shown in this document.]
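Description:
lentiCRISPR v2-sgMyc_2 is a lentiviral, all-in-one CRISPR/Cas9 plasmid built on the lentiCRISPR v2 backbone and carrying a 20-nt synthetic guide sequence directed against the mouse Myc gene. The guide was inserted between the backbone's BsmBI sites, which were destroyed in cloning, so that it sits directly between the human U6 RNA polymerase III promoter and the Streptococcus pyogenes gRNA scaffold, giving a complete sgRNA. Downstream, an EF-1α core promoter drives the S. pyogenes Cas9 coding sequence followed by a puromycin N-acetyltransferase gene, so transduced mammalian cells express the nuclease and the guide together and can be selected with puromycin. A WPRE follows this cassette to enhance transcript expression. The plasmid name labels the guide "_2" whereas the stated purpose calls it guide RNA 1; the record does not resolve this discrepancy.

The transfer-vector architecture is that of a self-inactivating HIV-1 system: a CMV enhancer/promoter drives genomic RNA from a truncated 5' LTR, followed by the Ψ packaging signal with a gag fragment, the RRE for Rev-dependent nuclear export, and a cPPT/CTS, with a ΔU3 3' LTR closing the proviral region ahead of a bGH polyadenylation signal. Outside the LTRs, the 13,013-nt plasmid carries a high-copy ColE1/pUC-type origin and AmpR for propagation under ampicillin selection in E. coli, an f1 origin, and an SV40/EM7-driven BleoR cassette. The construct is intended for Cas9-mediated disruption of Myc in mouse cells, and its associated publication concerns the role of Myc and Dnmt1 in restraining the pluripotent-to-totipotent transition in embryonic stem cells.
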