Features (pLannotate 1.2.2; 33 found; start..end, strand, type, name):
     34..134     +  CDS            Rev (fragment): human immunodeficiency virus 1 (HIV-1) Rev protein; rev; enhances nuclear export of unspliced and incompletely spliced viral mRNAs
    184..301     +  misc_feature   cPPT/CTS: central polypurine tract and central termination sequence of HIV-1
    352..592     +  promoter       U6 promoter: RNA polymerase III promoter for human U6 snRNA
    622..697     +  misc_RNA       gRNA scaffold: guide RNA scaffold for the Streptococcus pyogenes CRISPR/Cas9 system
    715..733     +  CDS            small t antigen (fragment): SV40 (simian virus 40) small t antigen
    759..970     +  promoter       EF-1α core promoter: core promoter for human elongation factor EF-1α
    995..5098    +  CDS            Cas9: Cas9 (Csn1) endonuclease from the Streptococcus pyogenes Type II CRISPR/Cas system generates RNA-guided double strand breaks in DNA
   5236..5833    +  CDS            PuroR (fragment): puromycin N-acetyltransferase; pac from Streptomyces; confers resistance to puromycin
   5849..6437    +  misc_feature   WPRE: woodchuck hepatitis virus posttranscriptional regulatory element
   6488..6507    +  misc_feature   cPPT/CTS (fragment): central polypurine tract and central termination sequence of HIV-1
   6509..6742    +  LTR            3' LTR (ΔU3): self-inactivating 3' long terminal repeat (LTR) from HIV-1
   6774..6998    +  polyA_signal   bGH poly(A) signal: bovine growth hormone polyadenylation signal
   7002..7023    +  promoter       SV40 promoter (fragment): SV40 enhancer and early promoter
   7044..7472    +  rep_origin     f1 ori (sequence partly withheld): f1 bacteriophage origin of replication; arrow indicates direction of (+) strand synthesis
   7486..7815    +  promoter       SV40 promoter: SV40 enhancer and early promoter
   7863..7910    +  promoter       EM7 promoter: synthetic bacterial promoter&nbsp
   7929..8303    +  CDS            BleoR: antibiotic-binding protein; Sh ble from Streptoalloteichus hindustanus; confers resistance to bleomycin, phleomycin, and Zeocin™
   8313..8438    +  CDS            ble (fragment): BLE_KLEPN - Experimental evidence at protein level: Swiss-Prot protein existence level 1. Binding protein with a strong affinity to the bleomycin family of antibiotics. Binds to CL990; an antimitotic-antibiotic compound. From Klebsiella pneumoniae.
   8433..8554    +  polyA_signal   SV40 poly(A) signal: SV40 polyadenylation signal
   8625..8647    -  protein_bind   lac operator (fragment): The lac repressor binds to the lac operator to inhibit transcription in E. coli. This inhibition can be relieved by adding lactose or isopropyl-β-D-thiogalactopyranoside (IPTG). lac repressor encoded by lacI
   8651..8681    -  promoter       lac promoter: promoter for the E. coli lac operon
   8696..8717    -  protein_bind   CAP binding site: CAP binding activates transcription in the presence of cAMP. E. coli catabolite activator protein
   8730..8822    -  CDS            lacI (fragment): lac repressor; lacI; The lac repressor binds to the lac operator to inhibit transcription in E. coli. This inhibition can be relieved by adding lactose or isopropyl-β-D-thiogalactopyranoside (IPTG).
   9005..9593    -  rep_origin     ori: high-copy-number ColE1/pMB1/pBR322/pUC origin of replication
   9764..10624   -  CDS            AmpR: β-lactamase; bla; confers resistance to ampicillin, carbenicillin, and related antibiotics
  10625..10729   -  promoter       AmpR promoter: bla
  10788..10840   -  misc_feature   bom (fragment): basis of mobility region from pBR322
  10995..11374   +  enhancer       CMV enhancer: human cytomegalovirus immediate early enhancer
  11375..11574   +  promoter       CMV promoter: human cytomegalovirus (CMV) immediate early promoter
  11592..11772   +  LTR            5' LTR (truncated): truncated 5' long terminal repeat (LTR) from HIV-1
  11819..11944   +  misc_feature   HIV-1 Ψ: packaging signal of human immunodeficiency virus type 1
  11928..12291   +  CDS            HIV-1 gag (fragment): gag protein from human immunodeficiency virus 1; gag
  12437..12670   +  misc_feature   RRE: The Rev response element (RRE) of HIV-1 allows for Rev-dependent mRNA export from the nucleus to the cytoplasm.
>Addgene plasmid #138346 | lentiCRISPR v2-sgMyc_2 | addgene full sequence | sequence record 273028 | Addgene NGS Result
GTTAGGCAGGGATATTCACCATTATCGTTTCAGACCCACCTCCCAACCCCGAGGGGACCCGACAGGCCCG
AAGGAATAGAAGAAGAAGGTGGAGAGAGAGACAGAGACAGATCCATTCGATTAGTGAACGGATCGGCACT
GCGTGCGCCAATTCTGCAGACAAATGGCAGTATTCATCCACAATTTTAAAAGAAAAGGGGGGATTGGGGG
GTACAGTGCAGGGGAAAGAATAGTAGACATAATAGCAACAGACATACAAACTAAAGAATTACAAAAACAA
ATTACAAAAATTCAAAATTTTCGGGTTTATTACAGGGACAGCAGAGATCCAGTTTGGTTAATTAAGGTAC
CGAGGGCCTATTTCCCATGATTCCTTCATATTTGCATATACGATACAAGGCTGTTAGAGAGATAATTAGA
ATTAATTTGACTGTAAACACAAAGATATTAGTACAAAATACGTGACGTAGAAAGTAATAATTTCTTGGGT
AGTTTGCAGTTTTAAAATTATGTTTTAAAATGGACTATCATATGCTTACCGTAACTTGAAAGTATTTCGA
TTTCTTGGCTTTATATATCTTGTGGAAAGGACGAAACACCGAGAGGCAAACCCCTGCCAAGGTTTTAGAG
CTAGAAATAGCAAGTTAAAATAAGGCTAGTCCGTTATCAACTTGAAAAAGTGGCACCGAGTCGGTGCTTT
TTTGAATTCGCTAGCTAGGTCTTGAAAGGAGTGGGAATTGGCTCCGGTGCCCGTCAGTGGGCAGAGCGCA
CATCGCCCACAGTCCCCGAGAAGTTGGGGGGAGGGGTCGGCAATTGATCCGGTGCCTAGAGAAGGTGGCG
CGGGGTAAACTGGGAAAGTGATGTCGTGTACTGGCTCCGCCTTTTTCCCGAGGGTGGGGGAGAACCGTAT
ATAAGTGCAGTAGTCGCCGTGAACGTTCTTTTTCGCAACGGGTTTGCCGCCAGAACACAGGACCGGTTCT
AGAGCGCTGCCACCATGGACAAGAAGTACAGCATCGGCCTGGACATCGGCACCAACTCTGTGGGCTGGGC
CGTGATCACCGACGAGTACAAGGTGCCCAGCAAGAAATTCAAGGTGCTGGGCAACACCGACCGGCACAGC
ATCAAGAAGAACCTGATCGGAGCCCTGCTGTTCGACAGCGGCGAAACAGCCGAGGCCACCCGGCTGAAGA
GAACCGCCAGAAGAAGATACACCAGACGGAAGAACCGGATCTGCTATCTGCAAGAGATCTTCAGCAACGA
GATGGCCAAGGTGGACGACAGCTTCTTCCACAGACTGGAAGAGTCCTTCCTGGTGGAAGAGGATAAGAAG
CACGAGCGGCACCCCATCTTCGGCAACATCGTGGACGAGGTGGCCTACCACGAGAAGTACCCCACCATCT
ACCACCTGAGAAAGAAACTGGTGGACAGCACCGACAAGGCCGACCTGCGGCTGATCTATCTGGCCCTGGC
CCACATGATCAAGTTCCGGGGCCACTTCCTGATCGAGGGCGACCTGAACCCCGACAACAGCGACGTGGAC
AAGCTGTTCATCCAGCTGGTGCAGACCTACAACCAGCTGTTCGAGGAAAACCCCATCAACGCCAGCGGCG
TGGACGCCAAGGCCATCCTGTCTGCCAGACTGAGCAAGAGCAGACGGCTGGAAAATCTGATCGCCCAGCT
GCCCGGCGAGAAGAAGAATGGCCTGTTCGGAAACCTGATTGCCCTGAGCCTGGGCCTGACCCCCAACTTC
AAGAGCAACTTCGACCTGGCCGAGGATGCCAAACTGCAGCTGAGCAAGGACACCTACGACGACGACCTGG
ACAACCTGCTGGCCCAGATCGGCGACCAGTACGCCGACCTGTTTCTGGCCGCCAAGAACCTGTCCGACGC
CATCCTGCTGAGCGACATCCTGAGAGTGAACACCGAGATCACCAAGGCCCCCCTGAGCGCCTCTATGATC
AAGAGATACGACGAGCACCACCAGGACCTGACCCTGCTGAAAGCTCTCGTGCGGCAGCAGCTGCCTGAGA
AGTACAAAGAGATTTTCTTCGACCAGAGCAAGAACGGCTACGCCGGCTACATTGACGGCGGAGCCAGCCA
GGAAGAGTTCTACAAGTTCATCAAGCCCATCCTGGAAAAGATGGACGGCACCGAGGAACTGCTCGTGAAG
CTGAACAGAGAGGACCTGCTGCGGAAGCAGCGGACCTTCGACAACGGCAGCATCCCCCACCAGATCCACC
TGGGAGAGCTGCACGCCATTCTGCGGCGGCAGGAAGATTTTTACCCATTCCTGAAGGACAACCGGGAAAA
GATCGAGAAGATCCTGACCTTCCGCATCCCCTACTACGTGGGCCCTCTGGCCAGGGGAAACAGCAGATTC
GCCTGGATGACCAGAAAGAGCGAGGAAACCATCACCCCCTGGAACTTCGAGGAAGTGGTGGACAAGGGCG
CTTCCGCCCAGAGCTTCATCGAGCGGATGACCAACTTCGATAAGAACCTGCCCAACGAGAAGGTGCTGCC
CAAGCACAGCCTGCTGTACGAGTACTTCACCGTGTATAACGAGCTGACCAAAGTGAAATACGTGACCGAG
GGAATGAGAAAGCCCGCCTTCCTGAGCGGCGAGCAGAAAAAGGCCATCGTGGACCTGCTGTTCAAGACCA
ACCGGAAAGTGACCGTGAAGCAGCTGAAAGAGGACTACTTCAAGAAAATCGAGTGCTTCGACTCCGTGGA
AATCTCCGGCGTGGAAGATCGGTTCAACGCCTCCCTGGGCACATACCACGATCTGCTGAAAATTATCAAG
GACAAGGACTTCCTGGACAATGAGGAAAACGAGGACATTCTGGAAGATATCGTGCTGACCCTGACACTGT
TTGAGGACAGAGAGATGATCGAGGAACGGCTGAAAACCTATGCCCACCTGTTCGACGACAAAGTGATGAA
GCAGCTGAAGCGGCGGAGATACACCGGCTGGGGCAGGCTGAGCCGGAAGCTGATCAACGGCATCCGGGAC
AAGCAGTCCGGCAAGACAATCCTGGATTTCCTGAAGTCCGACGGCTTCGCCAACAGAAACTTCATGCAGC
TGATCCACGACGACAGCCTGACCTTTAAAGAGGACATCCAGAAAGCCCAGGTGTCCGGCCAGGGCGATAG
CCTGCACGAGCACATTGCCAATCTGGCCGGCAGCCCCGCCATTAAGAAGGGCATCCTGCAGACAGTGAAG
GTGGTGGACGAGCTCGTGAAAGTGATGGGCCGGCACAAGCCCGAGAACATCGTGATCGAAATGGCCAGAG
AGAACCAGACCACCCAGAAGGGACAGAAGAACAGCCGCGAGAGAATGAAGCGGATCGAAGAGGGCATCAA
AGAGCTGGGCAGCCAGATCCTGAAAGAACACCCCGTGGAAAACACCCAGCTGCAGAACGAGAAGCTGTAC
CTGTACTACCTGCAGAATGGGCGGGATATGTACGTGGACCAGGAACTGGACATCAACCGGCTGTCCGACT
ACGATGTGGACCATATCGTGCCTCAGAGCTTTCTGAAGGACGACTCCATCGACAACAAGGTGCTGACCAG
AAGCGACAAGAACCGGGGCAAGAGCGACAACGTGCCCTCCGAAGAGGTCGTGAAGAAGATGAAGAACTAC
TGGCGGCAGCTGCTGAACGCCAAGCTGATTACCCAGAGAAAGTTCGACAATCTGACCAAGGCCGAGAGAG
GCGGCCTGAGCGAACTGGATAAGGCCGGCTTCATCAAGAGACAGCTGGTGGAAACCCGGCAGATCACAAA
GCACGTGGCACAGATCCTGGACTCCCGGATGAACACTAAGTACGACGAGAATGACAAGCTGATCCGGGAA
GTGAAAGTGATCACCCTGAAGTCCAAGCTGGTGTCCGATTTCCGGAAGGATTTCCAGTTTTACAAAGTGC
GCGAGATCAACAACTACCACCACGCCCACGACGCCTACCTGAACGCCGTCGTGGGAACCGCCCTGATCAA
AAAGTACCCTAAGCTGGAAAGCGAGTTCGTGTACGGCGACTACAAGGTGTACGACGTGCGGAAGATGATC
GCCAAGAGCGAGCAGGAAATCGGCAAGGCTACCGCCAAGTACTTCTTCTACAGCAACATCATGAACTTTT
TCAAGACCGAGATTACCCTGGCCAACGGCGAGATCCGGAAGCGGCCTCTGATCGAGACAAACGGCGAAAC
CGGGGAGATCGTGTGGGATAAGGGCCGGGATTTTGCCACCGTGCGGAAAGTGCTGAGCATGCCCCAAGTG
AATATCGTGAAAAAGACCGAGGTGCAGACAGGCGGCTTCAGCAAAGAGTCTATCCTGCCCAAGAGGAACA
GCGATAAGCTGATCGCCAGAAAGAAGGACTGGGACCCTAAGAAGTACGGCGGCTTCGACAGCCCCACCGT
GGCCTATTCTGTGCTGGTGGTGGCCAAAGTGGAAAAGGGCAAGTCCAAGAAACTGAAGAGTGTGAAAGAG
CTGCTGGGGATCACCATCATGGAAAGAAGCAGCTTCGAGAAGAATCCCATCGACTTTCTGGAAGCCAAGG
GCTACAAAGAAGTGAAAAAGGACCTGATCATCAAGCTGCCTAAGTACTCCCTGTTCGAGCTGGAAAACGG
CCGGAAGAGAATGCTGGCCTCTGCCGGCGAACTGCAGAAGGGAAACGAACTGGCCCTGCCCTCCAAATAT
GTGAACTTCCTGTACCTGGCCAGCCACTATGAGAAGCTGAAGGGCTCCCCCGAGGATAATGAGCAGAAAC
AGCTGTTTGTGGAACAGCACAAGCACTACCTGGACGAGATCATCGAGCAGATCAGCGAGTTCTCCAAGAG
AGTGATCCTGGCCGACGCTAATCTGGACAAAGTGCTGTCCGCCTACAACAAGCACCGGGATAAGCCCATC
AGAGAGCAGGCCGAGAATATCATCCACCTGTTTACCCTGACCAATCTGGGAGCCCCTGCCGCCTTCAAGT
ACTTTGACACCACCATCGACCGGAAGAGGTACACCAGCACCAAAGAGGTGCTGGACGCCACCCTGATCCA
CCAGAGCATCACCGGCCTGTACGAGACACGGATCGACCTGTCTCAGCTGGGAGGCGACAAGCGACCTGCC
GCCACAAAGAAGGCTGGACAGGCTAAGAAGAAGAAAGATTACAAAGACGATGACGATAAGGGATCCGGCG
CAACAAACTTCTCTCTGCTGAAACAAGCCGGAGATGTCGAAGAGAATCCTGGACCGACCGAGTACAAGCC
CACGGTGCGCCTCGCCACCCGCGACGACGTCCCCAGGGCCGTACGCACCCTCGCCGCCGCGTTCGCCGAC
TACCCCGCCACGCGCCACACCGTCGATCCGGACCGCCACATCGAGCGGGTCACCGAGCTGCAAGAACTCT
TCCTCACGCGCGTCGGGCTCGACATCGGCAAGGTGTGGGTCGCGGACGACGGCGCCGCGGTGGCGGTCTG
GACCACGCCGGAGAGCGTCGAAGCGGGGGCGGTGTTCGCCGAGATCGGCCCGCGCATGGCCGAGTTGAGC
GGTTCCCGGCTGGCCGCGCAGCAACAGATGGAAGGCCTCCTGGCGCCGCACCGGCCCAAGGAGCCCGCGT
GGTTCCTGGCCACCGTCGGAGTCTCGCCCGACCACCAGGGCAAGGGTCTGGGCAGCGCCGTCGTGCTCCC
CGGAGTGGAGGCGGCCGAGCGCGCCGGGGTGCCCGCCTTCCTGGAGACCTCCGCGCCCCGCAACCTCCCC
TTCTACGAGCGGCTCGGCTTCACCGTCACCGCCGACGTCGAGGTGCCCGAAGGACCGCGCACCTGGTGCA
TGACCCGCAAGCCCGGTGCCTGAACGCGTTAAGTCGACAATCAACCTCTGGATTACAAAATTTGTGAAAG
ATTGACTGGTATTCTTAACTATGTTGCTCCTTTTACGCTATGTGGATACGCTGCTTTAATGCCTTTGTAT
CATGCTATTGCTTCCCGTATGGCTTTCATTTTCTCCTCCTTGTATAAATCCTGGTTGCTGTCTCTTTATG
AGGAGTTGTGGCCCGTTGTCAGGCAACGTGGCGTGGTGTGCACTGTGTTTGCTGACGCAACCCCCACTGG
TTGGGGCATTGCCACCACCTGTCAGCTCCTTTCCGGGACTTTCGCTTTCCCCCTCCCTATTGCCACGGCG
GAACTCATCGCCGCCTGCCTTGCCCGCTGCTGGACAGGGGCTCGGCTGTTGGGCACTGACAATTCCGTGG
TGTTGTCGGGGAAATCATCGTCCTTTCCTTGGCTGCTCGCCTGTGTTGCCACCTGGATTCTGCGCGGGAC
GTCCTTCTGCTACGTCCCTTCGGCCCTCAATCCAGCGGACCTTCCTTCCCGCGGCCTGCTGCCGGCTCTG
CGGCCTCTTCCGCGTCTTCGCCTTCGCCCTCAGACGAGTCGGATCTCCCTTTGGGCCGCCTCCCCGCGTC
GACTTTAAGACCAATGACTTACAAGGCAGCTGTAGATCTTAGCCACTTTTTAAAAGAAAAGGGGGGACTG
GAAGGGCTAATTCACTCCCAACGAAGACAAGATCTGCTTTTTGCTTGTACTGGGTCTCTCTGGTTAGACC
AGATCTGAGCCTGGGAGCTCTCTGGCTAACTAGGGAACCCACTGCTTAAGCCTCAATAAAGCTTGCCTTG
AGTGCTTCAAGTAGTGTGTGCCCGTCTGTTGTGTGACTCTGGTAACTAGAGATCCCTCAGACCCTTTTAG
TCAGTGTGGAAAATCTCTAGCAGGGCCCGTTTAAACCCGCTGATCAGCCTCGACTGTGCCTTCTAGTTGC
CAGCCATCTGTTGTTTGCCCCTCCCCCGTGCCTTCCTTGACCCTGGAAGGTGCCACTCCCACTGTCCTTT
CCTAATAAAATGAGGAAATTGCATCGCATTGTCTGAGTAGGTGTCATTCTATTCTGGGGGGTGGGGTGGG
GCAGGACAGCAAGGGGGAGGATTGGGAAGACAATAGCAGGCATGCTGGGGATGCGGTGGGCTCTATGGCT
TCTGAGGCGGAAAGAACCAGCTGGGGCTCTAGGGGGTATCCCC
[124 nt withheld, positions 7044-7167]
C
[91 nt withheld, positions 7169-7259]
A
[49 nt withheld, positions 7261-7309]
CCTTTGACGTTGGAGTCCACGTTCTTT
[37 nt withheld, positions 7337-7373]
ACCCTATCTCGGTCTATTCTTTTGATTTATAAGGGATTTTGCCGATTTCGGCCTATTGGTTAAAAAATGA
GCTGATTTAACAAAAATTTAACGCGAATTAATTCTGTGGAATGTGTGTCAGTTAGGGTGTGGAAAGTCCC
CAGGCTCCCCAGCAGGCAGAAGTATGCAAAGCATGCATCTCAATTAGTCAGCAACCAGGTGTGGAAAGTC
CCCAGGCTCCCCAGCAGGCAGAAGTATGCAAAGCATGCATCTCAATTAGTCAGCAACCATAGTCCCGCCC
CTAACTCCGCCCATCCCGCCCCTAACTCCGCCCAGTTCCGCCCATTCTCCGCCCCATGGCTGACTAATTT
TTTTTATTTATGCAGAGGCCGAGGCCGCCTCTGCCTCTGAGCTATTCCAGAAGTAGTGAGGAGGCTTTTT
TGGAGGCCTAGGCTTTTGCAAAAAGCTCCCGGGAGCTTGTATATCCATTTTCGGATCTGATCAGCACGTG
TTGACAATTAATCATCGGCATAGTATATCGGCATAGTATAATACGACAAGGTGAGGAACTAAACCATGGC
CAAGTTGACCAGTGCCGTTCCGGTGCTCACCGCGCGCGACGTCGCCGGAGCGGTCGAGTTCTGGACCGAC
CGGCTCGGGTTCTCCCGGGACTTCGTGGAGGACGACTTCGCCGGTGTGGTCCGGGACGACGTGACCCTGT
TCATCAGCGCGGTCCAGGACCAGGTGGTGCCGGACAACACCCTGGCCTGGGTGTGGGTGCGCGGCCTGGA
CGAGCTGTACGCCGAGTGGTCGGAGGTCGTGTCCACGAACTTCCGGGACGCCTCCGGGCCGGCCATGACC
GAGATCGGCGAGCAGCCGTGGGGGCGGGAGTTCGCCCTGCGCGACCCGGCCGGCAACTGCGTGCACTTCG
TGGCCGAGGAGCAGGACTGACACGTGCTACGAGATTTCGATTCCACCGCCGCCTTCTATGAAAGGTTGGG
CTTCGGAATCGTTTTCCGGGACGCCGGCTGGATGATCCTCCAGCGCGGGGATCTCATGCTGGAGTTCTTC
GCCCACCCCAACTTGTTTATTGCAGCTTATAATGGTTACAAATAAAGCAATAGCATCACAAATTTCACAA
ATAAAGCATTTTTTTCACTGCATTCTAGTTGTGGTTTGTCCAAACTCATCAATGTATCTTATCATGTCTG
TATACCGTCGACCTCTAGCTAGAGCTTGGCGTAATCATGGTCATAGCTGTTTCCTGTGTGAAATTGTTAT
CCGCTCACAATTCCACACAACATACGAGCCGGAAGCATAAAGTGTAAAGCCTGGGGTGCCTAATGAGTGA
GCTAACTCACATTAATTGCGTTGCGCTCACTGCCCGCTTTCCAGTCGGGAAACCTGTCGTGCCAGCTGCA
TTAATGAATCGGCCAACGCGCGGGGAGAGGCGGTTTGCGTATTGGGCGCTCTTCCGCTTCCTCGCTCACT
GACTCGCTGCGCTCGGTCGTTCGGCTGCGGCGAGCGGTATCAGCTCACTCAAAGGCGGTAATACGGTTAT
CCACAGAATCAGGGGATAACGCAGGAAAGAACATGTGAGCAAAAGGCCAGCAAAAGGCCAGGAACCGTAA
AAAGGCCGCGTTGCTGGCGTTTTTCCATAGGCTCCGCCCCCCTGACGAGCATCACAAAAATCGACGCTCA
AGTCAGAGGTGGCGAAACCCGACAGGACTATAAAGATACCAGGCGTTTCCCCCTGGAAGCTCCCTCGTGC
GCTCTCCTGTTCCGACCCTGCCGCTTACCGGATACCTGTCCGCCTTTCTCCCTTCGGGAAGCGTGGCGCT
TTCTCATAGCTCACGCTGTAGGTATCTCAGTTCGGTGTAGGTCGTTCGCTCCAAGCTGGGCTGTGTGCAC
GAACCCCCCGTTCAGCCCGACCGCTGCGCCTTATCCGGTAACTATCGTCTTGAGTCCAACCCGGTAAGAC
ACGACTTATCGCCACTGGCAGCAGCCACTGGTAACAGGATTAGCAGAGCGAGGTATGTAGGCGGTGCTAC
AGAGTTCTTGAAGTGGTGGCCTAACTACGGCTACACTAGAAGAACAGTATTTGGTATCTGCGCTCTGCTG
AAGCCAGTTACCTTCGGAAAAAGAGTTGGTAGCTCTTGATCCGGCAAACAAACCACCGCTGGTAGCGGTG
GTTTTTTTGTTTGCAAGCAGCAGATTACGCGCAGAAAAAAAGGATCTCAAGAAGATCCTTTGATCTTTTC
TACGGGGTCTGACGCTCAGTGGAACGAAAACTCACGTTAAGGGATTTTGGTCATGAGATTATCAAAAAGG
ATCTTCACCTAGATCCTTTTAAATTAAAAATGAAGTTTTAAATCAATCTAAAGTATATATGAGTAAACTT
GGTCTGACAGTTACCAATGCTTAATCAGTGAGGCACCTATCTCAGCGATCTGTCTATTTCGTTCATCCAT
AGTTGCCTGACTCCCCGTCGTGTAGATAACTACGATACGGGAGGGCTTACCATCTGGCCCCAGTGCTGCA
ATGATACCGCGAGACCCACGCTCACCGGCTCCAGATTTATCAGCAATAAACCAGCCAGCCGGAAGGGCCG
AGCGCAGAAGTGGTCCTGCAACTTTATCCGCCTCCATCCAGTCTATTAATTGTTGCCGGGAAGCTAGAGT
AAGTAGTTCGCCAGTTAATAGTTTGCGCAACGTTGTTGCCATTGCTACAGGCATCGTGGTGTCACGCTCG
TCGTTTGGTATGGCTTCATTCAGCTCCGGTTCCCAACGATCAAGGCGAGTTACATGATCCCCCATGTTGT
GCAAAAAAGCGGTTAGCTCCTTCGGTCCTCCGATCGTTGTCAGAAGTAAGTTGGCCGCAGTGTTATCACT
CATGGTTATGGCAGCACTGCATAATTCTCTTACTGTCATGCCATCCGTAAGATGCTTTTCTGTGACTGGT
GAGTACTCAACCAAGTCATTCTGAGAATAGTGTATGCGGCGACCGAGTTGCTCTTGCCCGGCGTCAATAC
GGGATAATACCGCGCCACATAGCAGAACTTTAAAAGTGCTCATCATTGGAAAACGTTCTTCGGGGCGAAA
ACTCTCAAGGATCTTACCGCTGTTGAGATCCAGTTCGATGTAACCCACTCGTGCACCCAACTGATCTTCA
GCATCTTTTACTTTCACCAGCGTTTCTGGGTGAGCAAAAACAGGAAGGCAAAATGCCGCAAAAAAGGGAA
TAAGGGCGACACGGAAATGTTGAATACTCATACTCTTCCTTTTTCAATATTATTGAAGCATTTATCAGGG
TTATTGTCTCATGAGCGGATACATATTTGAATGTATTTAGAAAAATAAACAAATAGGGGTTCCGCGCACA
TTTCCCCGAAAAGTGCCACCTGACGTCGACGGATCGGGAGATCTCCCGATCCCCTATGGTGCACTCTCAG
TACAATCTGCTCTGATGCCGCATAGTTAAGCCAGTATCTGCTCCCTGCTTGTGTGTTGGAGGTCGCTGAG
TAGTGCGCGAGCAAAATTTAAGCTACAACAAGGCAAGGCTTGACCGACAATTGCATGAAGAATCTGCTTA
GGGTTAGGCGTTTTGCGCTGCTTCGCGATGTACGGGCCAGATATACGCGTTGACATTGATTATTGACTAG
TTATTAATAGTAATCAATTACGGGGTCATTAGTTCATAGCCCATATATGGAGTTCCGCGTTACATAACTT
ACGGTAAATGGCCCGCCTGGCTGACCGCCCAACGACCCCCGCCCATTGACGTCAATAATGACGTATGTTC
CCATAGTAACGCCAATAGGGACTTTCCATTGACGTCAATGGGTGGAGTATTTACGGTAAACTGCCCACTT
GGCAGTACATCAAGTGTATCATATGCCAAGTACGCCCCCTATTGACGTCAATGACGGTAAATGGCCCGCC
TGGCATTATGCCCAGTACATGACCTTATGGGACTTTCCTACTTGGCAGTACATCTACGTATTAGTCATCG
CTATTACCATGGTGATGCGGTTTTGGCAGTACATCAATGGGCGTGGATAGCGGTTTGACTCACGGGGATT
TCCAAGTCTCCACCCCATTGACGTCAATGGGAGTTTGTTTTGGCACCAAAATCAACGGGACTTTCCAAAA
TGTCGTAACAACTCCGCCCCATTGACGCAAATGGGCGGTAGGCGTGTACGGTGGGAGGTCTATATAAGCA
GCGCGTTTTGCCTGTACTGGGTCTCTCTGGTTAGACCAGATCTGAGCCTGGGAGCTCTCTGGCTAACTAG
GGAACCCACTGCTTAAGCCTCAATAAAGCTTGCCTTGAGTGCTTCAAGTAGTGTGTGCCCGTCTGTTGTG
TGACTCTGGTAACTAGAGATCCCTCAGACCCTTTTAGTCAGTGTGGAAAATCTCTAGCAGTGGCGCCCGA
ACAGGGACTTGAAAGCGAAAGGGAAACCAGAGGAGCTCTCTCGACGCAGGACTCGGCTTGCTGAAGCGCG
CACGGCAAGAGGCGAGGGGCGGCGACTGGTGAGTACGCCAAAAATTTTGACTAGCGGAGGCTAGAAGGAG
AGAGATGGGTGCGAGAGCGTCAGTATTAAGCGGGGGAGAATTAGATCGCGATGGGAAAAAATTCGGTTAA
GGCCAGGGGGAAAGAAAAAATATAAATTAAAACATATAGTATGGGCAAGCAGGGAGCTAGAACGATTCGC
AGTTAATCCTGGCCTGTTAGAAACATCAGAAGGCTGTAGACAAATACTGGGACAGCTACAACCATCCCTT
CAGACAGGATCAGAAGAACTTAGATCATTATATAATACAGTAGCAACCCTCTATTGTGTGCATCAAAGGA
TAGAGATAAAAGACACCAAGGAAGCTTTAGACAAGATAGAGGAAGAGCAAAACAAAAGTAAGACCACCGC
ACAGCAAGCGGCCGCTGATCTTCAGACCTGGAGGAGGAGATATGAGGGACAATTGGAGAAGTGAATTATA
TAAATATAAAGTAGTAAAAATTGAACCATTAGGAGTAGCACCCACCAAGGCAAAGAGAAGAGTGGTGCAG
AGAGAAAAAAGAGCAGTGGGAATAGGAGCTTTGTTCCTTGGGTTCTTGGGAGCAGCAGGAAGCACTATGG
GCGCAGCGTCAATGACGCTGACGGTACAGGCCAGACAATTATTGTCTGGTATAGTGCAGCAGCAGAACAA
TTTGCTGAGGGCTATTGAGGCGCAACAGCATCTGTTGCAACTCACAGTCTGGGGCATCAAGCAGCTCCAG
GCAAGAATCCTGGCTGTGGAAAGATACCTAAAGGATCAACAGCTCCTGGGGATTTGGGGTTGCTCTGGAA
AACTCATTTGCACCACTGCTGTGCCTTGGAATGCTAGTTGGAGTAATAAATCTCTGGAACAGATTTGGAA
TCACACGACCTGGATGGAGTGGGACAGAGAAATTAACAATTACACAAGCTTAATACACTCCTTAATTGAA
GAATCGCAAAACCAGCAAGAAAAGAATGAACAAGAATTATTGGAATTAGATAAATGGGCAAGTTTGTGGA
ATTGGTTTAACATAACAAATTGGCTGTGGTATATAAAATTATTCATAATGATAGTAGGAGGCTTGGTAGG
TTTAAGAATAGTTTTTGCTGTACTTTCTATAGTGAATAGA
